>Addgene plasmid #60106 | 4JXT B | depositor partial sequence | sequence record 96064 | Insert DNA Sequence
TCCTCCTTCTCTGAGTCGGCGCTGGAGAAGAAGCTCTCGGAGCTGAGCAACTCTCAGCACAGCGTGCAGA
CCCTGTCCCTTTGGCTCATCCACCACCGCAAGCACGCGGGACCCATCGTCTCCGTGTGGCACCGCGAGCT
CCGCAAAGCCAAATCAAATAGAAAGCTTACTTTTCTGTATTTAGCGAATGATGTCATCCAAAACAGTAAA
AGGAAAGGACCTGAATTCACTAGAGAATTTGAATCTGTCCTTGTGGATGCTTTTTCTCATGTTGCCAGAG
AGGCAGATGAAGGCTGTAAAAAACCTTTAGAAAGATTGCTGAACATCTGGCAAGAACGAAGTGTGTATGG
CGGCGAGTTCATACAGCAGCTGAAGCTGTCTATGGAGGACTCCAAGAGCCCT
