>Addgene plasmid #60106 | 4JXT B | addgene partial sequence | sequence record 97181 | T7 5'-TAATACGACTCACTATAGGG-3'
TTTTGTTTACTTTAAGAAGGAGATATACCATGCATCATCATCATCATCACAGCAGCGGCAGAGAAAACTT
GTATTTCCAGGGCTCCTCCTTCTCTGAGTCGGCGCTGGAGAAGAAGCTCTCGGAGCTGAGCAACTCTCAG
CACAGCGTGCAGACCCTGTCCCTTTGGCTCATCCACCACCGCAAGCACGCGGGACCCATCGTCTCCGTGT
GGCACCGCGAGCTCCGCAAAGCCAAATCAAATAGAAAGCTTACTTTTCTGTATTTAGCGAATGATGTCAT
CCAAAACAGTAAAAGGAAAGGACCTGAATTCACTAGAGAATTTGAATCTGTCCTTGTGGATGCTTTTTCT
CATGTTGCCAGAGAGGCAGATGAAGGCTGTAAAAAACCTTTAGAAAGATTGCTGAACATCTGGCAAGAAC
GAAGTGTGTATGGCGGCGAGTTCATACAGCAGCTGAAGCTGTCTATGGAGGACTCCAAGAGCCCTTGATG
ACGAAGCTTGCGGCCGCACTCGAGGATCCGGCTGCTAACAAAGCCCGAAAGGAAGCTGAGTTGGCTGCTG
CCACCGCTGAGCAATAACTAGCATAACCCCTTGGGGCCTCTAAACGGGTCTTGAGGGGTTTTTTGCTGAA
AGGAGGAACTATATCCGGATATCCCGCAAGAGGCC
