>Addgene plasmid #60106 | 4JXT B | addgene partial sequence | sequence record 97182 | T7 5'-TAATACGACTCACTATAGGG-3'
CTTTGTTAGCAGCCGGATCCTCGAGTGCGGCCGCAAGCTTCGTCATCAAGGGCTCTTGGAGTCCTCCATA
GACAGCTTCAGCTGCTGTATGAACTCGCCGCCATACACACTTCGTTCTTGCCAGATGTTCAGCAATCTTT
CTAAAGGTTTTTTACAGCCTTCATCTGCCTCTCTGGCAACATGAGAAAAAGCATCCACAAGGACAGATTC
AAATTCTCTAGTGAATTCAGGTCCTTTCCTTTTACTGTTTTGGATGACATCATTCGCTAAATACAGAAAA
GTAAGCTTTCTATTTGATTTGGCTTTGCGGAGCTCGCGGTGCCACACGGAGACGATGGGTCCCGCGTGCT
TGCGGTGGTGGATGAGCCAAAGGGACAGGGTCTGCACGCTGTGCTGAGAGTTGCTCAGCTCCGAGAGCTT
CTTCTCCAGCGCCGACTCAGAGAAGGAGGAGCCCTGGAAATACAAGTTTTCTCTGCCGCTGCTGTGATGA
TGATGATGATGCATGGTATATCTCCTTCTTAAAGTTAAACAAAATTATTTCTAGAGGGGAATTGTTATCC
GCTCACAATTCCCCTATAGTGAGTCGTATTAATTTCGCGGGATCGAGATCTCGATCCTCTACGCCGGACG
CATCGTGGCCGGCATCACCGGCGCCACAGGTGCGGTTGCTGGCGCCTATATCGCCGACATC
