[The description below was written by a language model from this plasmid's Addgene catalogue record.]
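Description:
4JXT B is a bacterial expression plasmid built on the pET15-MHL backbone, made to produce a fragment of a human protein in E. coli for structure determination. It carries ampicillin resistance for selection and is recorded as low copy. The record gives no feature table, so the origin of replication and other backbone elements are not itemised. pET-type vectors are normally maintained in a cloning strain and then moved into a host that supplies T7 RNA polymerase for expression.

The insert is a 402 bp human sequence named RPRD1B, introduced by ligation independent cloning and placed under the T7 promoter with an N-terminal 6xHis tag, which allows purification of the recombinant protein by immobilised metal affinity chromatography. At this length the insert would encode only about 130 residues. This agrees with the depositor's note that the construct may not contain the full open reading frame, and it probably represents a single domain chosen for crystallisation, although the record does not state the domain boundaries. The mutation field only points to the depositor comments, which link to external structure entries rather than describing any sequence changes, so any differences from the reference sequence are not specified.

One inconsistency should be noted: the insert name and alternative names identify the gene as RPRD1B, while the linked Entrez Gene entry is RPRD2. The record does not resolve this, so the insert's identity should be checked against the sequence. The construct is associated with several deposited protein structures and is intended for producing recombinant protein for structural and related biochemical work.
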