Addgene plasmid #60106: 4JXT B
Purpose: Bacterial expression for structure determination; may not be full ORF
Depositing lab: Cheryl Arrowsmith. Depositing organization: University of Toronto.
Backbone
  Vector backbone: pET15-MHL
  Vector type: Bacterial Expression
Growth in bacteria
  Bacterial resistance: Ampicillin, 100 μg/mL
  Growth temperature: 37°C
  Growth strain: DH5alpha
  Copy number: Low Copy
Gene/Insert
  Gene/Insert name: RPRD1B:DCC020-G07:C222611 (alt names: PDB ID: 4JXT, 4FLD, 4FU3, 4Q94, 4Q96; RPRD1B)
  Species: H. sapiens (human)
  Insert size (bp): 402
  Mutation: See comments
  GenBank ID: BC045623
  Entrez Gene: RPRD2 (a.k.a. HSPC099, KIAA0460)
  Promoter: T7
  Tag / fusion protein: 6xHis (N terminal on insert)
  Cloning method: Ligation Independent Cloning
  Sequencing primers: 5′ T7; 3′ T7 Terminal
Terms and licenses: Academic/Nonprofit Terms; Industry Terms: Not Available to Industry
Depositor comments: http://www.rcsb.org/pdb/files/fasta.txt?structureIdList=4JXT https://www.rcsb.org/structure/4Q94 https://www.rcsb.org/structure/4Q96 SGC links: https://www.thesgc.org/structures/4JXT/ https://www.thesgc.org/structures/4FLD/ https://www.thesgc.org/structures/4FU3/ https://www.thesgc.org/structures/4Q94/ https://www.thesgc.org/structures/4Q96/
How to cite: 4JXT B was a gift from Cheryl Arrowsmith (Addgene plasmid # 60106 ; http://n2t.net/addgene:60106 ; RRID:Addgene_60106)
